>Addgene plasmid #43523 | III-ATAA | depositor partial sequence | sequence record 58788 | III-ATAA sequence 426 bps
CGTCTCGGCTCACCCCAGAGCAGGTCGTGGCAATCGCCTCCAACATTGGCGGGAAACAGGCACTCGAGAC
TGTCCAGCGCCTGCTTCCCGTGCTGTGCCAAGCGCACGGACTCACCCCAGAGCAGGTCGTGGCCATTGCC
TCGAATGGAGGGGGCAAACAGGCGTTGGAAACCGTACAACGATTGCTGCCGGTGCTGTGCCAAGCGCACG
GCCTCACCCCAGAGCAGGTCGTGGCAATCGCCTCCAACATTGGCGGGAAACAGGCACTCGAGACTGTCCA
GCGCCTGCTTCCCGTGCTGTGCCAAGCGCACGGATTAACCCCAGAGCAGGTCGTGGCAATCGCCTCCAAC
ATTGGCGGGAAACAGGCACTCGAGACTGTCCAGCGCCTGCTTCCCGTGCTGTGCCAAGCGCACGGACTCA
GAGACG
