>Addgene plasmid #43523 | III-ATAA | addgene partial sequence | sequence record 61477 | M13-F20 5'-TGTAAAACGACGGCCAGT-3'
GCGAATTGGGCCCTCTAGATGCATGCTCGAGCGGCCGCCAGTGTGATGGATATCTGCAGAATTCGCCCTT
CTTTCCTGTGCCCACGTCTCTGAGTCCGTGCGCTTGGCACAGCACGGGAAGCAGGCGCTGGACAGTCTCG
AGTGCCTGTTTCCCGCCAATGTTGGAGGCGATTGCCACGACCTGCTCTGGGGTTAATCCGTGCGCTTGGC
ACAGCACGGGAAGCAGGCGCTGGACAGTCTCGAGTGCCTGTTTCCCGCCAATGTTGGAGGCGATTGCCAC
GACCTGCTCTGGGGTGAGGCCGTGCGCTTGGCACAGCACCGGCAGCAATCGTTGTACGGTTTCCAACGCC
TGTTTGCCCCCTCCATTCGAGGCAATGGCCACGACCTGCTCTGGGGTGAGTCCGTGCGCTTGGCACAGCA
CGGGAAGCAGGCGCTGGACAGTCTCGAGTGCCTGTTTCCCGCCAATGTTGGAGGCGATTGCCACGACCTG
CTCTGGGGTGAGCCGAGACGCGCTAGGACGGCAAGGGCGAATTCCAGCACACTGGCGGCCGTTACTAGTG
GATCCGAGCTCGGTACCAAGCTTGATGCATAGCTTGAGTATTCTATAGTGTCACCTAAATAGCTTGGCGT
AATCATGGTCATAGCTGTTTCCTGTGTGAAATTGTTATCCGCTCACAATTCCACACAACATACGAGCCGG
AAGCATAAAGTGTAAAGCCTGGGGTGCCTAATGAGTGAGCTAACTCACATTAATTGCGTTGCGCTCACTG
CCCGCTTTCCAGTCGGGAAACCTGTCGTGCCAGCTGCATTAATGAATCGGCCAACGCGCGGGGAAGAGGC
GGTTTGCGTATTG
