[The description below was written by a language model from this plasmid's Addgene catalogue record.]
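Description:
III-ATAA is a bacterial cloning plasmid built on the commercial pCRII-TOPO backbone (about 4.0 kb without insert), into which a 426 bp synthetic insert was introduced by TOPO cloning. It is a high-copy plasmid maintained in E. coli and carries both ampicillin and kanamycin resistance, as is standard for this backbone, so either or both drugs can be used for selection. The insert lies between the backbone's T7 and M13-reverse priming sites, which are the recorded sequencing primers. No feature table is provided, so the origin of replication and other backbone elements are not itemised here, and no mammalian promoter or expression cassette is recorded: the vector type is given simply as bacterial cloning.

The record does not spell out what the insert encodes beyond its name and synthetic origin. The plasmid comes from a TALEN genome-editing system developed for making human stem cell-based disease models. In that context, the name and size are consistent with a pre-assembled module of four TAL effector repeats (roughly 100 bp each) specifying the DNA bases A-T-A-A, with "III" plausibly marking the module's position in a hierarchical assembly scheme. This reading is an inference from the name, insert length and associated system rather than something stated in the catalogue fields. On that interpretation the plasmid would serve as a library component: a stock of one repeat block to be excised or amplified and joined with other position-specific blocks to build a full-length TALE DNA-binding array for a custom nuclease, rather than a construct used directly in cells.
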