Addgene plasmid #43523: III-ATAA
Depositing lab: Chad Cowan & Kiran Musunuru. Depositing organization: Harvard University. Publication: A TALEN Genome-Editing System for Generating Human Stem Cell-Based Disease Models. Ding Q, Lee YK, Schaefer EA, Peters DT, Veres A, Kim K, Kuperwasser N, Motola DL, Meissner TB, Hendriks WT, Trevisan M, Gupta RM, Moisan A, Banks E, Friesen M, Schinzel RT, Xia F, Tang A, Xia Y, Figueroa E, Wann A, Ahfeldt T, Daheron L, Zhang F, Rubin LL, Peng LF, Chung RT, Musunuru K, Cowan CA. Cell Stem Cell. 2012 Dec 12. pii: S1934-5909(12)00645-5. doi: 10.1016/j.stem.2012.11.011. PubMed 23246482.
Backbone
  Vector backbone: pCRII-TOPO
  Backbone manufacturer: Invitrogen
  Backbone size w/o insert (bp): 3973
  Vector type: Bacterial Cloning
Growth in bacteria
  Bacterial resistance: Ampicillin and Kanamycin, 100 & 50 μg/mL
  Growth temperature: 37°C
  Growth strain: Top10
  Copy number: High Copy
Gene/Insert
  Gene/Insert name: III-ATAA
  Species: Synthetic
  Insert size (bp): 426
  Cloning method: TOPO Cloning
  Sequencing primers: 5′ T7; 3′ M13-rev
Terms and licenses: Academic/Nonprofit Terms; Industry Terms: Not Available to Industry
How to cite: III-ATAA was a gift from Chad Cowan & Kiran Musunuru (Addgene plasmid # 43523 ; http://n2t.net/addgene:43523 ; RRID:Addgene_43523)
